>Addgene plasmid #14836 | pBabe Flag Smad7 | addgene full sequence | sequence record 402627 | Addgene NGS Result
GCCTAGGCCTCCAAAAAAGCCTCCTCACTACTTCTGGAATAGCTCAGAGGCCGAGGCGGCCTCGGCCTCT
GCATAAATAAAAAAAATTAGTCAGCCATGGGGCGGAGAATGGGCGGAACTGGGCGGAGTTAGGGGCGGGA
TGGGCGGAGTTAGGGGCGGGACTATGGTTGCTGACTAATTGAGATGCATGCTTTGCATACTTCTGCCTGC
TGGGGAGCCTGGGGACTTTCCACACCTGGTTGCTGACTAATTGAGATGCATGCTTTGCATACTTCTGCCT
GCTGGGGAGCCTGGGGACTTTCCACACCCTAACTGACACACATTCCACAGGGTCGACCCCATCGATGGGA
GATCTCCCGAATTAGCTTCTGCAGGTCGAGTCACGATCCGCCCTGTCCTCTTCTCCCCACCACACGACCG
ACTACCGGCTGTTGAAGATGACCTCCAGCCAGCACGGGCAGCTGCTGATGAACTGGCGGGTGTAGCACTG
GCCCCAGCCCTTCACAAAGCTGATCTGCACGGTGAAACCCGTCCATGGTTGCTGCATGAACTCGTGGTCA
TTGGGCCGCTGCAGGCTGTAGGCTTTCTCATAGTCAAAAGCCTTGATGGAGAAACCAGGGAACACTTTGT
GCACCAACAGCGTCCTGGAGTCCGGGTTGTCCAGTGTGGCGGACTTGATGAAGATGGGGTAACTGCTGCG
GTTGTAAACCCACACGCCATCCACTTCCCGCGTCAGCTGGATGCCACAGCCGATCTTGCTCCGCACTTTC
TGTACCAGCTGACTCTTGTTGTCCGAATTGAGCTGTCCGAGGCAAAAGCCATTCCCCTGAGGTAGATCAT
AGAAGATATCCAGGGAGGGCTCTTGGACACAGTAGAGCCTCCCCACGCGAGTCTTCTCCTCCCAGTATGC
CACCACGCACCAGTGTGACCGATCCCCAGGCTCCAGAAGAAGTTGGGAATCTGAAAGCCCCCCAGGGGCC
AGATAATTCGTTCCCCCGGTTTCCGCGGAGGAAGGTACAGCATCTGGACAGCCTGCAGTTGGTTTGAGAA
AATCCATTGGGTATCTGGAGTAAGGAGGAGGGGGAGACTCTAGTTCACAGAGTCGACTAAGGTGATGGGG
GTTGCAGCACACCAGCTCGGGGTTGATCTTCCCGTAAGATTCACAGCAACACAGCCTCTTGACTTCCGAG
GAATGCCTGAGATCCGGCCACCTGAACACTTTGCACAGCAGGAGGGGGAGCGAGTAGGACGAGGGCGGCT
GCGCGGGCTGCGCGCTGGCGGGCGCCCCCGGGCCCAGCCTGCAGTCCAGGCGGCCGGGCAGCAGGAGGCA
CGCGGTGCGCGTACCGCCGCGGGACTCCACGGCCTGAAGCAGCAGCTCCAGCTGCCGCTCCTTGAGTTTC
TTGAGCACCGAGTGCGTGAGCGCCTTCAGATCCGCCTCGGCGCCCCCGGCCGCCCCGGCACCCGAGGTTG
GGGGATGGGGATGGTGGTGACCTTTGGCACCTCGGACTGCCTTGCCCAGGCAGCAGCCAGCCCTGCCCGC
ACCGCCGCCACCAGCCCCATAAGCCCGGCCGTCCGTCGCCCCTTCTCCCCGCAGCTCGCCTCCTCCGCCG
CCACCCCCCACGCCCTCCTCCTCGTCCTCGCCGCCGGGCGCACGGCTCCTCCAGAGACGCCGGACGAGCG
CAGATCGTTTGGTCCTGAACCCGAATTCGCCCTTGTCATCATCGTCCTTGTAGTCCATGGCGGTGGATCA
TCCGGCCGGCGCCTAGAGAAGGAGTGAGGGCTGGATAAAGGGAGGATCGAGGCGGGGTCGAACGAGGAGG
TTCAAGGGGGAGAGACGGGGCGGATGGAGGAAGAGGAGGCGGAGGCTTAGGGTGTACAAAGGGCTTGACC
CAGGGAGGGGGGTCAAAAGCCAAGGCTTCCCAGGTCACGATGTAGGGGACCTGGTCTGGGTGTCCATGCG
GGCCAGGTGAAAAGACCTTGATCTTAACCTGGGTGATGAGGTCTCGGTTAAAGGTGCCGTCTCGCGGCCA
TCCGACGTTAAAGGTTGGCCATTCTGCAGAGCAGAAGGTAACCCAACGTCTCTTCTTGACATCTACCGAC
TGGTTGTGAGCGATCCGCTCGACATCTTTCCAGTGACCTAAGGTCAAACTTAAGGGAGTGGTAACAGTCT
GGCCCTAATTTTCAGACAAATACAGAAACACAGTCAGACAGAGACAACACAGAACGATGCTGCAGCGCTG
CAGCAGACAAGACGCGCGGCTTCGGTTCCAAACCGAAAGCAAAAATTCAGACGGAGGCGGGAACTGTTTT
AGGTTCTCGTCTCCTACCAGAACCACATATCCTGACGGGGTCGGATTCCACATCGACTCCCTTCCTCAGG
TCGGGCCACAAAAACGGCCCCCAAAGTCCCTGGGACGTCTCCCAGGGTTGCGGCCGGGTGTTCAGAACTC
GTCAGTTCCACCACGGGTCCGCCAGATACAGAGCTAGTTAGCTAACTAGTACCGACGCAGGCGCATAAAA
TCAGTCATAGACACTAGACAATCGGACAGACACAGATAAGTTGCTGGCCAGCTTGCCTCCCGGTGGTGGG
TCGGTGGTCCCTGGGCAGGGGTCTCCCGATCCCGGACGAGCCCCCAAATGAAAGACCCCCGCTGACGGGT
AGTCAATCACTCAGAGGAGACCCTCCCAAGGAACAGCGAGACCACAAGTCGGATGCAACTGCAAGAGGGT
TTATTGGATACACGGGTACCCGGGCGACTCAGTCAATCGGAGGACTGGCGCCCCGAGTGAGGGGTTGTGG
GCTCTTTTATTGAGCTCGGGGAGCAGAAGCGCGCGAACAGAAGCGAGAAGCGAACTGATTGGTTAGTTCA
AATAAGGCACAGGGTCATTTCAGGTCCTTGGGGCACCCTGGAAACATCTGATGGTTCTCTAGAAACTGCT
GAGGGCTGGACCGCATCTGGGGACCATCTGTTCTTGGCCCTGAGCCGGGGCAGGAACTGCTTACCACAGA
TATCCTGTTTGGCCCATATTCAGCTGTTCCATCTGTTCTTGGCCCTGAGCCGGGGCAGGAACTGCTTACC
ACAGATATCCTGTTTGGCCCATATTCAGGCTGCAGGTGGCACTTTTCGGGGAAATGTGCGCGGAACCCCT
ATTTGTTTATTTTTCTAAATACATTCAAATATGTATCCGCTCATGAGACAATAACCCTGATAAATGCTTC
AATAATATTGAAAAAGGAAGAGTATGAGTATTCAACATTTCCGTGTCGCCCTTATTCCCTTTTTTGCGGC
ATTTTGCCTTCCTGTTTTTGCTCACCCAGAAACGCTGGTGAAAGTAAAAGATGCTGAAGATCAGTTGGGT
GCACGAGTGGGTTACATCGAACTGGATCTCAACAGCGGTAAGATCCTTGAGAGTTTTCGCCCCGAAGAAC
GTTTTCCAATGATGAGCACTTTTAAAGTTCTGCTATGTGGCGCGGTATTATCCCGTATTGACGCCGGGCA
AGAGCAACTCGGTCGCCGCATACACTATTCTCAGAATGACTTGGTTGAGTACTCACCAGTCACAGAAAAG
CATCTTACGGATGGCATGACAGTAAGAGAATTATGCAGTGCTGCCATAACCATGAGTGATAACACTGCGG
CCAACTTACTTCTGACAACGATCGGAGGACCGAAGGAGCTAACCGCTTTTTTGCACAACATGGGGGATCA
TGTAACTCGCCTTGATCGTTGGGAACCGGAGCTGAATGAAGCCATACCAAACGACGAGCGTGACACCACG
ATGCCTGTAGCAATGGCAACAACGTTGCGCAAACTATTAACTGGCGAACTACTTACTCTAGCTTCCCGGC
AACAATTAATAGACTGGATGGAGGCGGATAAAGTTGCAGGACCACTTCTGCGCTCGGCCCTTCCGGCTGG
CTGGTTTATTGCTGATAAATCTGGAGCCGGTGAGCGTGGGTCTCGCGGTATCATTGCAGCACTGGGGCCA
GATGGTAAGCCCTCCCGTATCGTAGTTATCTACACGACGGGGAGTCAGGCAACTATGGATGAACGAAATA
GACAGATCGCTGAGATAGGTGCCTCACTGATTAAGCATTGGTAACTGTCAGACCAAGTTTACTCATATAT
ACTTTAGATTGATTTGCGGCCGCAAAAGGATCTAGGTGAAGATCCTTTTTGATAATCTCATGACCAAAAT
CCCTTAACGTGAGTTTTCGTTCCACTGAGCGTCAGACCCCGTAGAAAAGATCAAAGGATCTTCTTGAGAT
CCTTTTTTTCTGCGCGTAATCTGCTGCTTGCAAACAAAAAAACCACCGCTACCAGCGGTGGTTTGTTTGC
CGGATCAAGAGCTACCAACTCTTTTTCCGAAGGTAACTGGCTTCAGCAGAGCGCAGATACCAAATACTGT
TCTTCTAGTGTAGCCGTAGTTAGGCCACCACTTCAAGAACTCTGTAGCACCGCCTACATACCTCGCTCTG
CTAATCCTGTTACCAGTGGCTGCTGCCAGTGGCGATAAGTCGTGTCTTACCGGGTTGGACTCAAGACGAT
AGTTACCGGATAAGGCGCAGCGGTCGGGCTGAACGGGGGGTTCGTGCACACAGCCCAGCTTGGAGCGAAC
GACCTACACCGAACTGAGATACCTACAGCGTGAGCTATGAGAAAGCGCCACGCTTCCCGAAGGGAGAAAG
GCGGACAGGTATCCGGTAAGCGGCAGGGTCGGAACAGGAGAGCGCACGAGGGAGCTTCCAGGGGGAAACG
CCTGGTATCTTTATAGTCCTGTCGGGTTTCGCCACCTCTGACTTGAGCGTCGATTTTTGTGATGCTCGTC
AGGGGGGCGGAGCCTATGGAAAAACGCCAGCAACGCGGCCTTTTTACGGTTCCTGGCCTTTTGCTGGCCT
TTTGCTCACATGTTCTTTCCTGCGTTATCCCCTGATTCTGTGGATAACCGTATTACCGCCTTTGAGTGAG
CTGATACCGCTCGCCGCAGCCGAACGACCGAGCGCAGCGAGTCAGTGAGCGAGGAAGCGGAAGAGCGCCC
AATACGCAAACCGCCTCTCCCCGCGCGTTGGCCGATTCATTAATGCAACTATGGCCATTTAATGTAAATA
CTTAAGAAAAAAAACCAAATTAATTTTGATACATGCTGCATGTGAAAGACCCCCGCTGACGGGTAGTCAA
TCACTCAGAGGAGACCCTCCCAAGGAACAGCGAGACCACAAGTCGGATGCAACTGCAAGAGGGTTTATTG
GATACACGGGTACCCGGGCGACTCAGTCAATCGGAGGACTGGCGCCCCGAGTGAGGGGTTGTGGGCTCTT
TTATTGAGCTCGGGGAGCAGAAGCGCGCGAACAGAAGCGAGAAGCGAACTGATTGGTTAGTTCAAATAAG
GCACAGGGTCATTTCAGGTCCTTGGGGCACCCTGGAAACATCTGATGGTTCTCTAGAAACTGCTGAGGGC
TGGACCGCATCTGGGGACCATCTGTTCTTGGCCCTGAGCCGGGGCAGGAACTGCTTACCACAGATATCCT
GTTTGGCCCATATTCAGCTGTTCCATCTGTTCTTGGCCCTGAGCCGGGGCAGGAACTGCTTACCACAGAT
ATCCTGTTTGGCCCATATTCAGCTGTTCCATCTGTTCCTGACCTTGATCTGAACTTCTCTATTCTCAGTT
ATGTATTTTTCCATGCCTTGCAAAATGGCGTTACTTAAGCTAGCTTGCCAAACCTACAGGTGGGGTCTTT
CATTCCCCCCTTTTTCTGGAGACTAAATAAAATCTTTTATTTTATCGCGATGCATGGGGTCGTGCGCTCC
TTTCGGTCGGGCGCTGCGGGTCGTGGGGCGGGCGTCAGGCACCGGGCTTGCGGGTCATGCACCAGGTGCG
CGGTCCTTCGGGCACCTCGACGTCGGCGGTGACGGTGAAGCCGAGCCGCTCGTAGAAGGGGAGGTTGCGG
GGCGCGGAGGTCTCCAGGAAGGCGGGCACCCCGGCGCGCTCGGCCGCCTCCACTCCGGGGAGCACGACGG
CGCTGCCCAGACCCTTGCCCTGGTGGTCGGGCGAGACGCCGACGGTGGCCAGGAACCACGCGGGCTCCTT
GGGCCGGTGCGGCGCCAGGAGGCCTTCCATCTGTTGCTGCGCGGCCAGCCGGGAACCGCTCAACTCGGCC
ATGCGCGGGCCGATCTCGGCGAACACCGCCCCCGCTTCGACGCTCTCCGGCGTGGTCCAGACCGCCACCG
CGGCGCCGTCGTCCGCGACCCACACCTTGCCGATGTCGAGCCCGACGCGCGTGAGGAAGAGTTCTTGCAG
CTCGGTGACCCGCTCGATGTGGCGGTCCGGATCGACGGTGTGGCGCGTGGCGGGGTAGTCGGCGAACGCG
GCGGCGAGGGTGCGTACGGCCCTGGGGACGTCGTCGCGGGTGGCGAGGCGCACCGTGGGCTTGTACTCGG
TCATGGTAAGCTTTTTGCAAAA
Features (pLannotate 1.2.2; 13 found; start..end, strand, type, name):
    425..1699    -  CDS            Smad7: SMAD7_MOUSE - Also known as Madh7, Madh8. Experimental evidence at protein level: Swiss-Prot protein existence level 1. Antagonist of signaling by TGF-beta (transforming growth factor) type 1 receptor superfamily members; has been shown to inhibit TGF-beta (Transforming growth factor) and activin signaling by associating with their receptors thus preventing SMAD2 access. Functions as an adapter to recruit SMURF2 to the TGF-beta receptor complex. Also acts by recruiting the PPP1R15A-PP1 complex to TGFBR1, which promotes its dephosphorylation. Positively regulates PDPK1 kinase activity by stimul
   1711..1736    -  CDS            3xFLAG (fragment): three tandem FLAG® epitope tags
   1758..2174    -  CDS            gag (truncated): truncated Moloney murine leukemia virus (MMLV) gag gene lacking the start codon
   2241..2515    -  misc_feature   MESV Ψ (fragment): packaging signal of murine embryonic stem cell virus
   2639..3108    -  LTR            LTR: long terminal repeat from Moloney murine leukemia virus
   3139..3243    +  promoter       AmpR promoter: bla
   3244..4104    +  CDS            AmpR: β-lactamase; bla; confers resistance to ampicillin, carbenicillin, and related antibiotics
   4264..4852    +  rep_origin     ori: high-copy-number ColE1/pMB1/pBR322/pUC origin of replication
   5035..5087    +  CDS            lacI (fragment): lac repressor; lacI; The lac repressor binds to the lac operator to inhibit transcription in E. coli. This inhibition can be relieved by adding lactose or isopropyl-β-D-thiogalactopyranoside (IPTG).
   5153..5622    -  LTR            LTR: long terminal repeat from Moloney murine leukemia virus
   5623..5744    -  LTR            3' LTR (ΔU3) (fragment): self-inactivating 3' long terminal repeat (LTR) from Moloney murine leukemia virus
   5845..6444    -  CDS            PuroR: puromycin N-acetyltransferase; pac from Streptomyces alboniger; confers resistance to puromycin
   6454..321     -  promoter       SV40 promoter (across the origin): SV40 enhancer and early promoter
