[The description below was written by a language model from this plasmid's Addgene catalogue record and pLannotate feature annotations shown in this document.]
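Description:
pBabe Flag Smad7 is a Moloney murine leukemia virus-based retroviral expression vector built on the pBabe puro 3 backbone, carrying mouse Smad7 with an N-terminal Flag tag. The full sequence record is 6,462 nt, consistent with a backbone of about 5.1 kb plus an insert of about 1.3 kb placed between the BamHI and EcoRI sites (the EcoRI site was destroyed during cloning). In bacteria the plasmid is maintained at high copy through a ColE1/pUC-type origin and selected with ampicillin via the bla gene. A short lacI fragment in the annotation is a backbone remnant with no evident function.

The proviral cassette lies on the reverse strand of the record. Read in its own orientation, it runs from the 5′ LTR through the packaging signal and a truncated gag segment lacking its start codon, which improves packaging of the genomic RNA. Next come the Flag-Smad7 coding sequence, an SV40 enhancer/early promoter driving puromycin N-acetyltransferase, and the 3′ LTR. No separate promoter is annotated upstream of Smad7, so expression is presumably driven by the 5′ LTR, as is usual for pBabe vectors. The tag is annotated only as a short fragment matching 3xFLAG, which fits a single Flag epitope. The vector carries no viral structural or enzymatic genes, so these must be supplied in trans by a packaging cell line to produce replication-defective virus. Transduced cells are then selected with puromycin.

Smad7 is an inhibitory Smad that binds TGF-β family type I receptors and blocks access of receptor-activated Smads. The construct therefore allows stable, epitope-detectable suppression of TGF-β/activin signaling. The associated publication concerns autocrine TGF-β receptor and Smad signaling in adipocyte differentiation.
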