Addgene plasmid #14836: pBabe Flag Smad7
Depositing lab: Rik Derynck. Depositing organization: University of California, San Francisco (UCSF). Publication: Roles of autocrine TGF-beta receptor and Smad signaling in adipocyte differentiation. Choy L, Skillington J, Derynck R. J Cell Biol. 2000 May 1. 149(3):667-82. 10.1083/jcb.149.3.667 PubMed 10791980.
Backbone
  Vector backbone: pBabe puro 3
  Backbone size w/o insert (bp): 5100
  Vector type: Mammalian Expression, Retroviral
  Selectable markers: Puromycin
Growth in bacteria
  Bacterial resistance: Ampicillin, 100 μg/mL
  Growth temperature: 37°C
  Growth strain: DH5alpha
  Copy number: High Copy
Gene/Insert
  Gene/Insert name: Smad7
  Species: M. musculus (mouse)
  Insert size (bp): 1300
  Entrez Gene: Smad7 (a.k.a. Madh7)
  Tag / fusion protein: Flag (N terminal on insert)
  Cloning method: Restriction Enzyme; 5′ cloning site BamHI (not destroyed); 3′ cloning site EcoRI (destroyed during cloning)
  Sequencing primers: 5′ pBabe 5'
Resource information
  A portion of this plasmid was derived from a plasmid made by: Peter ten Dijke, Uppsala University, Uppsala, Sweden
Terms and licenses: Academic/Nonprofit Terms; Industry Terms: Not Available to Industry
Depositor comments: See Author's map for more information.
How to cite: pBabe Flag Smad7 was a gift from Rik Derynck (Addgene plasmid # 14836)
