>Addgene plasmid #14836 | pBabe Flag Smad7 | addgene partial sequence | sequence record 71116 | pBabe5 5'-CTTTATCCAGCCCTCAC-3'
ATCACCGCCATGGACTACAAGGACGATGATGACAAGGGCGAATTCGGGTTCAGGACCAAACGATCTGCGC
TCGTCCGGCGTCTCTGGAGGAGCCGTGCGCCCGGCGGCGAGGACGAGGAGGAGGGCGTGGGGGGTGGCGG
CGGAGGAGGCGAGCTGCGGGGAGAAGGGGCGACGGACGGCCGGGCTTATGGGGCTGGTGGCGGCGGTGCG
GGCAGGGCTGGCTGCTGCCTGGGCAAGGCAGTCCGAGGTGCCAAAGGTCACCACCATCCCCATCCCCCAA
CCTCGGGTGCCGGGGCGGCCGGGGGCGCCGAGGCGGATCTGAAGGCGCTCACGCACTCGGTGCTCAAGAA
ACTCAAGGAGCGGCAGCTGGAGCTGCTGCTTCAGGCCGTGGAGTCCCGCGGCGGTACGCGCACCGCGTGC
CTCCTGCTGCCCGGCCGCCTGGACTGCAGGCTGGGCCCGGGGGCGCCCGCCAGCGCGCAGCCCGCGCAGC
CGCCCTCGTCCTACTCGCTCCCCCTCCTGCTGTGCAAAGTGTTCAGGTGGCCGGATCTCAGGCATTCCTC
GGAAGTCAAGAGGCTGTGTTGCTGTGAATCTTACGGGAAGATCAACCCCGAGCTGGTGTGCTGCAACCCC
CATCACCTTAGTCGACTCTGTGAACTAGAGTCTCCCCCTCCTCCTTACTCCAGATACCCAATGGATTTTC
TCAAACCAACTGCAGGCTGTCCAGATGCTGTACCTTCCTCCGCGGAAACCGGGGGAACGAATTATCTGGC
CCCTGGGGGGC
