>Addgene plasmid #14836 | pBabe Flag Smad7 | addgene partial sequence | sequence record 71117 | pBABE-3
AGACTCCGAATTGCTTCTGCAGGTCGAGTCACGATCCGCCCTGTCCTCTTCTCCCCACCACACGACCGAC
TACCGGCTGTTGAAGATGACCTCCAGCCAGCACGGGCAGCTGCTGATGAACTGGCGGGTGTAGCACTGGC
CCCAGCCCTTCACAAAGCTGATCTGCACGGTGAAACCCGTCCATGGTTGCTGCATGAACTCGTGGTCATT
GGGCCGCTGCAGGCTGTAGGCTTTCTCATAGTCAAAAGCCTTGATGGAGAAACCAGGGAACACTTTGTGC
ACCAACAGCGTCCTGGAGTCCGGGTTGTCCAGTGTGGCGGACTTGATGAAGATGGGGTAACTGCTGCGGT
TGTAAACCCACACGCCATCCACTTCCCGCGTCAGCTGGATGCCACAGCCGATCTTGCTCCGCACTTTCTG
TACCAGCTGACTCTTGTTGTCCGAATTGAGCTGTCCGAGGCAAAAGCCATTCCCCTGAGGTAGATCATAG
AAGATATCCAGGGAGGGCTCTTGGACACAGTAGAGCCTCCCCACGCGAGTCTTCTCCTCCCAGTATGCCA
CCACGCACCAGTGTGACCGATCCCCAGGCTCCAGAAGAAGTTGGGAATCTGAAAGCCCCCCAGGGGCCAG
ATAATTCGTTCCCCCGGTTTCCGCGGAGGAAGGTACAGCATCTGGACAGCCTGCAGTTGGTTTGAGAAAA
TCCATTGGGTATCTGGAGTAAGGAGGAGGGGGAGACTCTAGTTCACAGAGTCGACTAAGGTGATGGGGGT
TGCAGCACACCAGCTCGGGGTTGATCTTCCCGTAAGATTCACAGCAACACAGCCTCTTGACTTCCGAGGA
ATGCCTGAGATCCGGCCACCTGAACACTTTGCACAGCAGGAGGGGGAGCGAGTAGGACGAGGGCGGCTGC
